Addgene plasmid #243877: pR6Ko2_Red
Purpose: GoldenBraid2.0 Cloning vector.
Depositing lab: Christophe Herman. Depositing organization: Baylor College of Medicine. Publication: GoldenBraid2.0 E. coli: a comprehensive and characterized toolkit for enterics. Cooke MB, Welch KT, Ramirez LD, Wen AX, Marciano DC, Herman C. Synth Biol (Oxf). 2025 Aug 14;10(1):ysaf015. doi: 10.1093/synbio/ysaf015. eCollection 2025. PubMed 40927394.
Backbone
  Vector backbone: pR6K
  Vector type: Bacterial Expression
Growth in bacteria
  Bacterial resistance: Chloramphenicol, 25 μg/mL
  Growth temperature: 37°C
  Growth strain: Pir1
  Copy number: High Copy
Gene/Insert
  Gene/Insert name: mScarlet-I
  Species: Synthetic
  Insert size (bp): 847
  Cloning method: Golden Gate
Terms and licenses: Academic/Nonprofit Terms; Industry Terms: Not Available to Industry
How to cite: pR6Ko2_Red was a gift from Christophe Herman (Addgene plasmid # 243877 ; http://n2t.net/addgene:243877 ; RRID:Addgene_243877)
