[The description below was written by a language model from this plasmid's Addgene catalogue record and pLannotate feature annotations shown in this document.]
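Description:
pR6Ko2_Red is a small (about 2.6 kb) bacterial cloning vector from a GoldenBraid2.0 toolkit adapted for E. coli and other enteric bacteria, built on a pR6K backbone. It replicates from the R6K γ origin, which functions only when the R6K initiator protein pi is supplied in trans, so the plasmid must be maintained in a pir-expressing host such as Pir1, where it is recorded as high copy. In strains lacking pir it cannot replicate, a property that generally makes R6K-based vectors conditional or suicide replicons. Selection is by chloramphenicol, conferred by a cat gene driven by its native cat promoter.

The insert is an 847 bp synthetic mScarlet-I cassette, consisting of a fragment of the constitutive J23119 bacterial promoter, the coding sequence for the rapidly maturing monomeric red fluorescent protein mScarlet-I, and an rrnB T1 terminator. In a Golden Gate destination vector, a cassette of this kind typically serves as a visual dropout marker: colonies that retain the parent vector are red, while those in which an assembled part or transcriptional unit has replaced the cassette are colourless. The record itself states only that this is a GoldenBraid2.0 cloning vector, does not annotate the Type IIS restriction sites, and does not define the level implied by the "o2" designation.

Flanking the cassette are outward-lying T7 and SP6 promoter sequences and a short lacZα remnant, likely carried over from the parental cloning region. Additional rrnB T1 and T2 terminators insulate the cloning site from the origin and the resistance marker. A short tet promoter fragment is also detected next to the origin.
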