Features (pLannotate 1.2.2; 12 found; start..end, strand, type, name):
     26..52      +  promoter       J23119(SpeI) promoter (fragment): bacterial promoter (Registry of Standard Biological Parts BBa J23119) modified to end with an SpeI site
     87..782     +  CDS            mScarlet-I: mScarlet-I is a basic (constitutively fluorescent) red fluorescent protein published in 2016, derived from synthetic construct. It is reported to be a rapidly-maturing monomer with moderate acid sensitivity.
    798..869     +  terminator     rrnB T1 terminator: transcription terminator T1 from the E. coli rrnB gene
    911..929     -  promoter       SP6 promoter: promoter for bacteriophage SP6 RNA polymerase
   1029..1075    +  terminator     rrnB T1 terminator: transcription terminator T1 from the E. coli rrnB gene
   1157..1513    +  rep_origin     R6K γ ori: γ replication origin from E. coli plasmid R6K; requires the R6K initiator protein pi for replication
   1525..1542    +  promoter       tet promoter (fragment): E. coli promoter for tetracycline efflux protein gene
   1630..2286    -  CDS            cat: CAT_ECOLX - Experimental evidence at protein level: Swiss-Prot protein existence level 1. This enzyme is an effector of chloramphenicol resistance in bacteria. From Escherichia coli. This protein is used as a marker in many commonly used cloning vectors, such as pACYC184.
   2287..2389    -  promoter       cat promoter: promoter of the E. coli cat gene encoding chloramphenicol acetyltransferase
   2408..2435    -  terminator     rrnB T2 terminator: transcription terminator T2 from the E. coli rrnB gene
   2576..2597    -  CDS            lacZα (fragment): LacZα fragment of β-galactosidase; lacZ fragment
   2600..2618    +  promoter       T7 promoter: promoter for bacteriophage T7 RNA polymerase
>Addgene plasmid #243877 | pR6Ko2_Red | addgene full sequence | sequence record 488067 | Addgene NGS Result
GGTCTCAGTCAGGAGAGAGACGCCTTTGACGGCTAGCTCAGTCCTAGGTATAGTGCTAGCTCAAAGAGAA
AGAGGGGACAAACTGAATGGTGAGCAAAGGCGAAGCGGTGATTAAAGAATTTATGCGCTTTAAAGTGCAT
ATGGAAGGCAGCATGAACGGCCATGAATTTGAAATTGAAGGCGAAGGCGAAGGCCGCCCGTATGAAGGCA
CCCAGACCGCGAAACTGAAAGTGACCAAAGGCGGCCCGCTGCCGTTTAGCTGGGATATTCTGAGCCCGCA
GTTTATGTATGGCAGCCGCGCGTTTATTAAACATCCGGCGGATATTCCGGATTATTATAAACAGAGCTTT
CCGGAAGGCTTTAAATGGGAACGCGTGATGAACTTTGAAGATGGCGGCGCGGTGACCGTGACCCAGGATA
CCAGCCTGGAAGATGGCACCCTGATTTATAAAGTGAAACTGCGCGGCACCAACTTTCCGCCGGATGGCCC
GGTGATGCAGAAAAAAACCATGGGCTGGGAAGCGAGCACCGAACGCCTGTATCCGGAAGATGGCGTGCTG
AAAGGCGATATTAAAATGGCGCTGCGCCTGAAAGATGGCGGCCGCTATCTGGCGGATTTTAAAACCACCT
ATAAAGCGAAAAAACCGGTGCAGATGCCGGGCGCGTATAACGTGGATCGCAAACTGGATATTACCAGCCA
TAACGAAGATTATACCGTGGTGGAACAGTATGAACGCAGCGAAGGCCGCCATAGCACCGGCGGCATGGAT
GAACTGTATAAATAAGCTTCCAGGCATCAAATAAAACGAAAGGCTCAGTCGAAAGACTGGGCCTTTCGTT
TTATCTGTTGTTTGTCGGTGAACGCTCTCCGTCTCTCGCTTGAGACCTGCAGTGACTTGTATTCCGCGGT
TCTATAGTGTCACCTAAATAGCTTGGCGTAATTTAGGTCATAGCTGTTTCCTGTCGGACCAAAACGAAAA
AAGGCCCCCCTTTCGGGAGGCCTCTGGAATTTGGTACCGAGCAGGCATCAAATAAAACGAAAGGCTCAGT
CGAAAGACTGGGCCTTTCGTTTTATCTGTTGTTTGTCGGTTGAACGCTCTCTGACGTACCGCGGCCGCGT
AGAGGATCTGTTGATCAGCAGTTCAACCTGTTGATAGTACGTACTAAGCTCTCATGTTTCACGTACTAAG
CTCTCATGTTTAACGTACTAAGCTCTCATGTTTAACGAACTAAACCCTCATGGCTAACGTACTAAGCTCT
CATGGCTAACGTACTAAGCTCTCATGTTTCACGTACTAAGCTCTCATGTTTGAACAATAAAATTAATATA
AATCAGCAACTTAAATAGCCTCTAAGGTTTTAAGTTTTATAAGAAAAAAAAGAATATATAAGGCTTTTAA
AGCTTTTAAGGTTTAACGGTTGTGGACAACAAGCCAGGGATGTAACGCACTGAGAAGCCCTTAGAGCCTC
TCAAAGCAATTTTGAGTGACACAGGAACACTTAACGGCTGACATGTGATCATGTTTGACAGCTTATCATC
GAATTTCTGCCATTCATCCGCTTATTATCACTTATTCAGGCGTAGCAACCAGGCGTTTAAGGGCACCAAT
AACTGCCTTAAAAAAATTACGCCCCGCCCTGCCACTCGTCGCAATACTGTTGTAATTCATTAAGCATTCT
GCCGACATGGAAGCCATCACAAACGGCATGATGAACCTGAATCGCCAGCGGCATCAGCACCTTGTCGCCT
TGCGTATAGTATTTGCCCATCGTGAAAACGGGGGCGAAGAAGTTGTCCATATTGGCCACGTTTAAATCAA
AACTGGTGAAACTCACCCAGGGATTGGCTGACACGAAAAACATATTCTCAATAAACCCTTTAGGGAAATA
GGCCAGGTTTTCACCGTAACACGCCACATCTTGCGAATATATGTGTAGAAACTGCCGGAAATCGTCGTGG
TATTCACTCCAGAGGCTTGAAAACGTTTCAGTTTGCTCATGGAAAACGGTGTAACAAGGGTGAACACTAT
CCCATATCACCAGCTCACCGTCTTTCATTGCCATACGAAATTCCGGATGAGCATTCATCAGGCGGGCAAG
AATGTGAATAAAGGCCGGATAAAACTTGTGCTTATTTTTCTTTACGGTCTTTAAAAAGGCCGTAATATCC
AGTTGAACGGTCTGGTTATAGGTACATTGAGCAACTGACTGAAATGCCTCAAAATGTTCTTTACGATGCC
ATTGGGATATATCAACGGTGGTATATCCAGTGATTTTTTTCTCCATTTTAGCTTCCTTAGCTCCTGAAAA
TCTCGATAACTCAAAAAATACGCCCGGTAGTGATCTTATTTCATTATGGTGAAAGTTGGAACCTCTTACG
TGCCGATCATAACATTGTAGAAACGCAAAAAGGCCATCCGTCAGGATGGCCTTCTGCTTAATTTGATGCC
TGGCAGTTTATGGCGGGCGTCCTGCCCGCCACCCTTTCAGCCAAAAAACTTAAGACCGCCGGTCTTGTCC
ACTACCTTGCAGTAATGCGGTGGACAGGATCGGCGGTTTTCTTTTCTCTTCTCAATGTAAAACGACGGCC
AGTGAATTGTAATACGACTCACTATAGGGTTCCTGCA
